Addgene plasmid #86291: pFETCh_TEAD1
Purpose: Donor vector for 3' FLAG tag of human TEAD1
Depositing lab: Eric Mendenhall & Richard M. Myers. Depositing organization: University of Alabama in Huntsville. Publication: CETCh-seq: CRISPR epitope tagging ChIP-seq of DNA-binding proteins. Savic D, Partridge EC, Newberry KM, Smith SB, Meadows SK, Roberts BS, Mackiewicz M, Mendenhall EM, Myers RM. Genome Res. 2015 Sep 9. 10.1101/gr.193540.115 PubMed 26355004.
Backbone
  Vector backbone: pFETCh_Donor
  Vector type: CRISPR
Growth in bacteria
  Bacterial resistance: Kanamycin, 50 μg/mL
  Growth temperature: 37°C
  Growth strain: DH5alpha
  Copy number: High Copy
Gene/Insert
  Gene/Insert name: TEAD1 homology arms
  Species: H. sapiens (human)
  Entrez Gene: TEAD1 (a.k.a. AA, NTEF-1, REF1, TCF-13, TCF13, TEAD-1, TEF-1)
  Tag / fusion protein: 3XFLAG-P2A-NeoR (C terminal on insert)
  Cloning method: Gibson Cloning
  Sequencing primers: 5′ acgcctgtgaaaccgtacta; 3′ aactgttgggaagggcgatc
Terms and licenses: Academic/Nonprofit Terms; Industry Terms: Not Available to Industry
Depositor comments: This plasmid was co-transfected along with PX458_TEAD1_1 into HepG2 cells, and genomic editing was verified by PCR. We performed ChIP-seq on this cell line using anti-FLAG Sigma F1804 and obtained data that passed our quality tests. Immunoprecipitation with anti-FLAG Sigma F1804 followed by mass spectrometry identified TEAD1. All released data, including ChIP-seq files and validation data, are available at the ENCODE web portal: https://www.encodeproject.org/search/?searchTerm=flag&type=Experiment&lab.title=Richard+Myers%2C+HAIB . Note: This plasmid is part of the Mendenhall and Meyers CRISPR-based Tagging system to add a tag (currently using FLAG) to endogenous proteins. Please see https://www.addgene.org/crispr/tagging/ for more details.
How to cite: pFETCh_TEAD1 was a gift from Eric Mendenhall & Richard M. Myers (Addgene plasmid # 86291 ; http://n2t.net/addgene:86291 ; RRID:Addgene_86291)
