[The description below was written by a language model from this plasmid's Addgene catalogue record and pLannotate feature annotations shown in this document.]
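Description:
pFETCh_TEAD1 is a homology-directed repair donor plasmid built on the pFETCh_Donor backbone, designed to add a C-terminal 3xFLAG epitope to the endogenous human TEAD1 gene by CRISPR-assisted knock-in. It is a high-copy bacterial plasmid carrying a ColE1/pUC-type origin and a kanamycin resistance gene (aph(3')-Ia). Remnants of a pUC-style cloning region are also present (lac promoter/operator, lacZα fragment, multiple cloning site). The TEAD1 homology arms were introduced by Gibson assembly. The feature table does not label them directly, but a short coding fragment just upstream of the tag matches the insect TEAD homologue Scalloped. This probably corresponds to the last coding exon of TEAD1 within the 5′ arm.

The payload between the arms is a promoterless 3xFLAG-P2A-NeoR cassette. When integrated in frame at the 3′ end of the TEAD1 coding sequence, the endogenous promoter drives a single transcript. The P2A peptide separates FLAG-tagged TEAD1 from neomycin phosphotransferase, so G418 resistance selects for cells with correct, expressed insertions. Outside this cassette, the annotation also detects CMV enhancer/promoter fragments upstream of a truncated herpes simplex virus thymidine kinase gene. Such a marker confers sensitivity to ganciclovir-type analogues and could serve as counter-selection against random integration of the backbone, although the record does not state this use.

The depositors co-transfected the plasmid with a matching Cas9/guide RNA plasmid into HepG2 cells and confirmed the edit by PCR. They then used anti-FLAG antibody for ChIP-seq and for immunoprecipitation with mass spectrometry, which identified TEAD1. The construct belongs to the CETCh-seq tagging system, which allows ChIP-seq of DNA-binding proteins without factor-specific antibodies.
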