Features (pLannotate 1.2.2; 20 found; start..end, strand, type, name):
    595..705     +  CDS            SD (fragment): SCAL_JUNCO - Experimental evidence at transcript level: Swiss-Prot protein existence level 2. Probable transcription factor that function in the regulation of cell-specific gene expression during drosophila development, particularly in the differentiation of the nervous system. From Junonia coenia (Peacock butterfly) (Precis coenia).
    742..795     +  CDS            3xFLAG (fragment): three tandem FLAG® epitope tags
    799..823     +  CDS            3xFLAG (fragment): three tandem FLAG® epitope tags
    907..1698    +  CDS            neo: KKA2_KLEPN - Also known as kan, nptII. Experimental evidence at protein level: Swiss-Prot protein existence level 1. Resistance to kanamycin, neomycin, paromomycin, ribostamycin, butirosin and gentamicin B. From Klebsiella pneumoniae.
   2465..2621    +  CDS            lacZα (fragment): LacZα fragment of β-galactosidase; lacZ fragment
   2703..3518    -  CDS            KanR: aminoglycoside phosphotransferase; aph(3')-Ia; confers resistance to kanamycin in bacteria or G418 (Geneticin®) in eukaryotes
   3703..3843    +  CDS            TRA2_ECOLX (fragment): Protein predicted: Swiss-Prot protein existence level 4. Required for transposition of transposon Tn903. From Escherichia coli.
   3898..4486    +  rep_origin     ori: high-copy-number ColE1/pMB1/pBR322/pUC origin of replication
   4855..4944    +  CDS            lacI (fragment): lac repressor; lacI; The lac repressor binds to the lac operator to inhibit transcription in E. coli. This inhibition can be relieved by adding lactose or isopropyl-β-D-thiogalactopyranoside (IPTG).
   4957..4978    +  protein_bind   CAP binding site: CAP binding activates transcription in the presence of cAMP. E. coli catabolite activator protein
   4993..5023    +  promoter       lac promoter: promoter for the E. coli lac operon
   5031..5047    +  protein_bind   lac operator: The lac repressor binds to the lac operator to inhibit transcription in E. coli. This inhibition can be relieved by adding lactose or isopropyl-β-D-thiogalactopyranoside (IPTG). lac repressor encoded by lacI
   5084..5139    -  misc_feature   MCS: pUC18/19 multiple cloning site
   5140..5159    -  misc_feature   MCS (fragment): pUC18/19 multiple cloning site
   5165..5247    +  enhancer       CMV enhancer (fragment): human cytomegalovirus immediate early enhancer; contains an 18-bp deletion relative to the standard CMV enhancer
   5319..5336    -  promoter       CMV promoter (fragment): human cytomegalovirus (CMV) immediate early promoter
   5399..5450    +  promoter       CMVd2 promoter: truncated human cytomegalovirus (CMV) immediate early promoter that yields moderately reduced expression relative to the full-length promoter
   5541..5612    -  CDS            UL24_HHV11 (fragment): Experimental evidence at protein level: Swiss-Prot protein existence level 1. May participate in nuclear egress of viral particles. Plays a role in the dispersal of several host nucleolar proteins including NCL/nucleolin and NPM1. Since deletion of host NCL/nucleolin negatively impact on nuclear egress, UL24 supposedly acts on this process through its effect on host nucleoli. From Human herpesvirus 1 (strain 17) (HHV-1) (Human herpes simplex virus 1).
   5682..6677    +  CDS            ΔTK: truncated herpes simplex virus thymidine kinase (Salomon et al., 1995) confers sensitivity to nucleoside analogs such as acyclovir or ganciclovir
   6789..6950    +  CDS            UL122 (fragment): VIE2_HCMVT - Experimental evidence at protein level: Swiss-Prot protein existence level 1. Stimulates viral early and late gene expression and thus play a crucial role in the regulation of productive infection. In addition, activates quiescent cells to reenter the cell cycle and upregulates several E2F-responsive genes, which are responsible for pushing the cell into S phase. In S-phase, inhibits cellular DNA synthesis and blocks further cell cycle progression. From Human cytomegalovirus (strain Towne) (HHV-5) (Human herpesvirus 5).
>Addgene plasmid #86291 | pFETCh_TEAD1 | depositor full sequence | sequence record 168172 | Full Sequence
ACAAGATTTAGCAGAAGTTTAAGACTAGGATGGGAAAAAGAGTGGATTTTAAATGTTCTCATCACAAAGA
AGTACGTGAAGTGCTTGGTATGTTAGCCTGATGTAATCGTCCCACAAGGTATATACATCTATCATCACAT
TGTAGCCCATAAATATATGTACTGCAAGACTTTATTCTTTTAGGTAGGGACTGGAATTATTACTTGTCAA
TTTAAAAATTCAGATAAAAAATAAGACAATTTCTTAGAGTAAATGATTGCCTTGCGGGACAGAATTAAAG
AGAATTCTTTGTTGTAAAGAAATCAGCCCCCTAAAAAACAAAAACACAAATGTGCTAATTTTTGTGGTCC
TTTCTTGGGCATAGATTATGAGTGACCCTATCTAGAAGGTATTTCTTACTTATGATAACCACGTTTAGAT
GGGCTTCAGGTCATAGTTGTAGTGTTCTGAATCTGTGTTAGAGGACACAGAGTGAGGCTGAGCAAATCTC
TCTTGGACTTAAGACTTGTTCTTCTCCAATTAAGTCATAGTCGTCATACACAGATGGAATATGTTTTCAT
CCTTTTGGTATTATATACTTTTTTTTTATCTTAACAGGTGGTAACAAACAGGGATACACAAGAAACTCTA
CTCTGCATGGCCTGTGTGTTTGAAGTTTCAAATAGTGAACACGGAGCACAACATCATATTTACAGGCTTG
TAAAGGACGGGAGCGGAGGAGGTTCCGGTGGAGGTGGTTCTGGAGATTACAAGGATGACGACGATAAGGG
CGATTACAAGGATGACGACGATAAGGGAGATTACAAGGATGACGACGATAAGGTTTCAGGAAGCGGAGCT
ACTAACTTCAGCCTGCTGAAGCAGGCTGGAGACGTGGAGGAGAACCCTGGACCTGGATCGTTTCGCATGA
TTGAACAAGATGGATTGCACGCAGGTTCTCCGGCCGCTTGGGTGGAGAGGCTATTCGGCTATGACTGGGC
ACAACAGACAATCGGCTGCTCTGATGCCGCCGTGTTCCGGCTGTCAGCGCAGGGGCGCCCGGTTCTTTTT
GTCAAGACCGACCTGTCCGGTGCCCTGAATGAACTGCAGGACGAGGCAGCGCGGCTATCGTGGCTGGCCA
CGACGGGCGTTCCTTGCGCAGCTGTGCTCGACGTTGTCACTGAAGCGGGAAGGGACTGGCTGCTATTGGG
CGAAGTGCCGGGGCAGGATCTCCTGTCATCTCACCTTGCTCCTGCCGAGAAAGTATCCATCATGGCTGAT
GCAATGCGGCGGCTGCATACGCTTGATCCGGCTACCTGCCCATTCGACCACCAAGCGAAACATCGCATCG
AGCGAGCACGTACTCGGATGGAAGCCGGTCTTGTCGATCAGGATGATCTGGACGAAGAGCATCAGGGGCT
CGCGCCAGCCGAACTGTTCGCCAGGCTCAAGGCGCGCATGCCCGACGGCGAGGATCTCGTCGTGACCCAT
GGCGATGCCTGCTTGCCGAATATCATGGTGGAAAATGGCCGCTTTTCTGGATTCATCGACTGTGGCCGGC
TGGGTGTGGCCGACCGCTATCAGGACATAGCGTTGGCTACCCGTGATATTGCTGAAGAGCTTGGCGGCGA
ATGGGCTGACCGCTTCCTCGTGCTTTACGGTATCGCCGCTCCCGATTCGCAGCGCATCGCCTTCTATCGC
CTTCTTGACGAGTTCTTCTGATTCGAACATCACATGGTTATTTATATATATAGATATCTGTATATACACA
CACACATATGTGCACACACACACTCTCTCTCCATTATCGAACGACTGACTGTAAACCTCACCACACAGGG
TGGTGCCCTGGCCCCGAGGTCACCCCGACTTTTCTAAATCTTGTTTGAGTGAAGTCATTTTTTCATGTGT
TCATACTATCATTGTAGCTGTGAAGTTCTGGTACAGTTGTAAAAAGAGAAATTGAGTTGTTTCTCTATGT
TCTTCAGATGTGCAGCCCACAATTCCTCGGGAAAGGTGAACCTGAACAACCCAAGTCTCTCTCTGCAGAG
CCCTGTTTCTAATTGTGGTAGAAAATATTGAGACAGAGCATTTGCCATGGGACATTTACAGCCTTTATAC
AAATGTATTTAGTTCTCTTTTTTCCAACATAAAATTCTTGTTTTAAGATACAAGTAAAATTAATCTTTAA
ATATAAATGTAAATTAGTACACAAAACTAAGAATCTTTAGACTTATCTTTGTAACTAATTAGGGTGGAAG
TTATGAAAGAATGTAATTCACTAAATTATTTTTTAAATGAAACCTTTTTTTTTCTTTTTGAAACCAAATG
TTAAACTATAGCCTTAAGAAATGCTTGGTAGAAGTGTCCTAATGAGACAAATTTGTACTTTTATCCTCAA
GGTTAACACTAATCTCCTAATCCATTAAACTCTTGCTTGGAAAGTCCTCTCCACTGACTGTAGCCTCCAA
TTCACTGGCCGTCGTTCACTGGCCGTCGTTTTACAACGTCGTGACTGGGAAAACCCTGGCGTTACCCAAC
TTAATCGCCTTGCAGCACATCCCCCTTTCGCCAGCTGGCGTAATAGCGAAGAGGCCCGCACCGATCGCCC
TTCCCAACAGTTGCGCAGCCTGAATGGCGAATGCGATTTATTCAACAAAGCCGCCGTCCCGTCAAGTCAG
CGTAATGCTCTGCCAGTGTTACAACCAATTAACCAATTCTGATTAGAAAAACTCATCGAGCATCAAATGA
AACTGCAATTTATTCATATCAGGATTATCAATACCATATTTTTGAAAAAGCCGTTTCTGTAATGAAGGAG
AAAACTCACCGAGGCAGTTCCATAGGATGGCAAGATCCTGGTATCGGTCTGCGATTCCGACTCGTCCAAC
ATCAATACAACCTATTAATTTCCCCTCGTCAAAAATAAGGTTATCAAGTGAGAAATCACCATGAGTGACG
ACTGAATCCGGTGAGAATGGCAAAAGCTTATGCATTTCTTTCCAGACTTGTTCAACAGGCCAGCCATTAC
GCTCGTCATCAAAATCACTCGCATCAACCAAACCGTTATTCATTCGTGATTGCGCCTGAGCGAGACGAAA
TACGCGATCGCTGTTAAAAGGACAATTACAAACAGGAATCGAATGCAACCGGCGCAGGAACACTGCCAGC
GCATCAACAATATTTTCACCTGAATCAGGATATTCTTCTAATACCTGGAATGCTGTTTTCCCGGGGATCG
CAGTGGTGAGTAACCATGCATCATCAGGAGTACGGATAAAATGCTTGATGGTCGGAAGAGGCATAAATTC
CGTCAGCCAGTTTAGTCTGACCATCTCATCTGTAACATCATTGGCAACGCTACCTTTGCCATGTTTCAGA
AACAACTCTGGCGCATCGGGCTTCCCATACAATCGATAGATTGTCGCACCTGATTGCCCGACATTATCGC
GAGCCCATTTATACCCATATAAATCAGCATCCATGTTGGAATTTAATCGCGGCTTCGAGCAAGACGTTTC
CCGTTGAATATGGCTCATAACACCCCTTGTATTACTGTTTATGTAAGCAGACAGTTTTATTGTTCATGAT
GATATATTTTTATCTTGTGCAATGTAACATCAGAGATTTTGAGACACAACGTGGCTTTGTTGAATAAATC
GAACTTTTGCTGAGTTGAAGGATCAGATCACGCATCTTCCCGACAACGCAGACCGTTCCGTGGCAAAGCA
AAAGTTCAAAATCACCAACTGGTCCACCTACAACAAAGCTCTCATCAACCGTGGCTCCCTCACTTTCTGG
CTGGATGATGGGGCGATTCAGGCCTGGTATGAGTCAGCAACACCTTCTTCACGAGGCAGACCTCTCGACG
GAGTTCCACTGAGCGTCAGACCCCGTAGAAAAGATCAAAGGATCTTCTTGAGATCCTTTTTTTCTGCGCG
TAATCTGCTGCTTGCAAACAAAAAAACCACCGCTACCAGCGGTGGTTTGTTTGCCGGATCAAGAGCTACC
AACTCTTTTTCCGAAGGTAACTGGCTTCAGCAGAGCGCAGATACCAAATACTGTTCTTCTAGTGTAGCCG
TAGTTAGGCCACCACTTCAAGAACTCTGTAGCACCGCCTACATACCTCGCTCTGCTAATCCTGTTACCAG
TGGCTGCTGCCAGTGGCGATAAGTCGTGTCTTACCGGGTTGGACTCAAGACGATAGTTACCGGATAAGGC
GCAGCGGTCGGGCTGAACGGGGGGTTCGTGCACACAGCCCAGCTTGGAGCGAACGACCTACACCGAACTG
AGATACCTACAGCGTGAGCTATGAGAAAGCGCCACGCTTCCCGAAGGGAGAAAGGCGGACAGGTATCCGG
TAAGCGGCAGGGTCGGAACAGGAGAGCGCACGAGGGAGCTTCCAGGGGGAAACGCCTGGTATCTTTATAG
TCCTGTCGGGTTTCGCCACCTCTGACTTGAGCGTCGATTTTTGTGATGCTCGTCAGGGGGGCGGAGCCTA
TGGAAAAACGCCAGCAACGCGGCCTTTTTACGGTTCCTGGCCTTTTGCTGGCCTTTTGCTCACATGTTCT
TTCCTGCGTTATCCCCTGATTCTGTGGATAACCGTATTACCGCCTTTGAGTGAGCTGATACCGCTCGCCG
CAGCCGAACGACCGAGCGCAGCGAGTCAGTGAGCGAGGAAGCGGAAGAAGCTCGCACATTCAGCAGCGTT
TTTCAGCGCGTTTTCGATCAACGTTTCAATGTTGGTATCAACACCAGGTTTAACTTTGAACTTATCGGCA
CTGACGGTTACTGATTTTGAACTTTTGCTTTGCCACGGAACGGTCTGCGTTGTCGGGAAGATGCGTGATC
TGATCCTTCAACTCAGCAAAAGTTCCCAATACGCAAACCGCCTCTCCCCGCGCGTTGGCCGATTCATTAA
TGCAGCTGGCACGACAGGTTTCCCGACTGGAAAGCGGGCAGTGAGCGCAACGCAATTAATGTGAGTTAGC
TCACTCATTAGGCACCCCAGGCTTTACACTTTATGCTTCCGGCTCGTATGTTGTGTGGAATTGTGAGCGG
ATAACAATTTCACACAGGAAACAGCTATGACCATGATTACGCCAAGCTTGCATGCCTGCAGGTCGACTCT
AGAGGATCCCCGGGTACCGAGCTCGAATTAGCTTGCATGCCTGCAGGTCAATTCCCTGGCATTATGCCCA
GTACATGACCTTATGGGACTTTCCTACTTGGCAGTACATCTACGTATTAGTCATCGCTATTACCATGGTG
ATGCGGTTTTGGCAGTACATCAATGGGCGTGGATAGCGGTTTGACTCACGGGGATTTCAAGTCTCCACCC
CATTGACGTCAATGGGAGTTTGTTTTGGCACCAAAATCAACGGGACTTTCCAAAATGTCGTAACAACTCC
GCCCCATTGACGCAAATGGGCGGTAGGCGTGTACGGTGGGAGGTCTATATAAGCAGAGCTCGTTTAGTGA
ACCGTCAGATCGCCTGGAGACGCCATCCACGCTGTTTTGACCTCCATAGGAGACACCGGGACCGATCCAG
CCTGGGGATCCCGACCATGGCTTCGTACCCCTGCCATCAACACGCGTCTGCGTTCGACCAGGCTGCGCGT
TCTCGCGGCCATAGCAACCGACGTACGGCGTTGCGCCCTCGCCGGCAGCAAGAAGCCACGGAAGTCCGCC
TGGAGCAGAAAATGCCCACGCTACTGCGGGTTTATATAGACGGTCCTCACGGGATGGGGAAAACCACCAC
CACGCAACTGCTGGTGGCCCTGGGTTCGCGCGACGATATCGTCTACGTACCCGAGCCGATGACTTACTGG
CAGGTGCTGGGGGCTTCCGAGACAATCGCGAACATCTACACCACACAACACCGCCTCGACCAGGGTGAGA
TATCGGCCGGGGACGCGGCGGTGGTAATGACAAGCGCCCAGATAACAATGGGCATGCCTTATGCCGTGAC
CGACGCCGTTCTGGCTCCTCATATCGGGGGGGAGGCTGGGAGCTCACATGCCCCGCCCCCGGCCCTCACC
CTCATCTTCGACCGCCATCCCATCGCCGCCCTCCTGTGCTACCCGGCCGCGCGATACCTTATGGGCAGCA
TGACCCCCCAGGCCGTGCTGGCGTTCGTGGCCCTCATCCCGCCGACCTTGCCCGGCACAAACATCGTGTT
GGGGGCCCTTCCGGAGGACAGACACATCGACCGCCTGGCCAAACGCCAGCGCCCCGGCGAGCGGCTTGAC
CTGGCTATGCTGGCCGCGATTCGCCGCGTTTACGGGCTGCTTGCCAATACGGTGCGGTATCTGCAGGGCG
GCGGGTCGTGGCGGGAGGATTGGGGACAGCTTTCGGGGACGGCCGTGCCGCCCCAGGGTGCCGAGCCCCA
GAGCAACGCGGGCCCACGACCCCATATCGGGGACACGTTATTTACCCTGTTTCGGGCCCCCGAGTTGCTG
GCCCCCAACGGCGACCTGTACAACGTGTTTGCCTGGGCCTTGGACGTCTTGGCCAAACGCCTCCGTCCCA
TGCACGTCTTTATCCTGGATTACGACCAATCGCCCGCCGGCTGCCGGGACGCCCTGCTGCAACTTACCTC
CGGGATGGTCCAGACCCACGTCACCACCCCCGGCTCCATACCGACGATCTGCGACCTGGCGCGCACGTTT
GCCCGGGAGATGGGGGAGGCTAACTGAGGATCCCACGTCACTATTGTATACTCTATATTATACTCTATGT
TATACTCTGTAATCCTACTCAATAAACGTGTCACGCCTGTGAAACCGTACTAAGTCTCCCGTGTATTCTT
ATCACCATCAGGTGACATCCTCGCCCAGGCTGTCAATCATGCCGGTATCGATTCCAGTAGCACCGGCCCC
ACGCTGACAACCCACTCTTGCAGCGTTAGCAGCGCCCCTCTTAACAAGCCGACCCCCACCAGCGTCGCGG
TTACTAACACTCCTCTCCCCGACCTGCAGCCCAGCT
